>Addgene plasmid #90286 | pMST1212_BB2_E_BC_pcoxA:pyrGtrunc_AMA1_2.8 | depositor full sequence | sequence record 176368 | pMST1212_BB2_E_BC_pcoxA:pyrGtrunc_AMA1_2.8 sequence 7070 bps
GGGGGGTTCGTGCACACAGCCCAGCTTGGAGCGAACGACCTACACCGAACTGAGATACCTACAGCGTGAG
CTATGAGAAAGCGCCACGCTTCCCGAAGGGAGAAAGGCGGACAGGTATCCGGTAAGCGGCAGGGTCGGAA
CAGGAGAGCGCACGAGGGAGCTTCCAGGGGGAAACGCCTGGTATCTTTATAGTCCTGTCGGGTTTCGCCA
CCTCTGACTTGAGCGTCGATTTTTGTGATGCTCGTCAGGGGGGCGGAGCCTATGGAAAAACGCCAGCAAC
GCGGCCTTTTTACGGTTCCTGGCCTTTTGCTGGCCTTTTGCTCACATGTTCTTTCCTGCGTTATCCCCTG
ATTCTGTGGATAACCGTATTACCGCCTTTGAGTGAGCTGATACCGCTCGCCGCAGCCGAACGACCGAGCG
CAGCGAGTCAGTGAGCGAGGAAGCGGAAGAGCGCCCAATACGCAAACCGCCTCTCCCCGCGCGTTGGCCG
ATTCATTAATGCAGCTGGCACGACAGGTTTCCCGACTGGAAAGCGGGCAGTGAGCGCAACACTAGTCGCA
AAAAACCCCGCCCCTGACAGGGCGGGGTTTTTTCGCGGTCTCCCCGGGGAGACGGGCACAAGGTTCATGA
ACCGAAGAGGATGGGAACCCCGACCATGGCCTGCGGCCGCAGCTATCAGTCCTCTCAGCTGACGCCCCTC
ACGAACCCTCGCACTCTCCCGAAATGCTCTTCGGTGTCCATGGCGCATCATCTCAGCAGCATCCCATGTC
AAACCATGGCTTTGGGCCCACGGACTCTGTGGCCCTGCCGCAACATCACCATCACCATCGACTCCCGCCC
CATGCAGCGCTGCGCGCCCCAGGGCGTCATGGAGTGAATGTGGAATCTCCTCCTTTGCCCTCGGGCCCGC
CGAGTGTGGTGGGCCAGCCTGGAATGCCTGATCCAGCCCCCAGGCCTCGAGGACCAAAACTGAAGTTTAC
TCCCGAAGAGGACGCTCTACTGGTGGAGTTGAAGGAAAACAAGAACTTGACGTGGAAGCAAATTGCAGAC
TTCTTCCCGGGCCGAACGAGCGGTACCTTGCAAGTCCGATACTGCACCAAGCTGAAGGCTAAGGATGTAG
CTTGGAGTGACGAAATGGTTCGATTTGCTCCTGATGTATTTCTACGCCTGTCTCACACATGCTAATGAAG
GGAATAGGTACAAAGGCTGCAGCGGGCAATGCACGAGTACGAGAACGATCGGTGGCGCATCATTGCAGGG
AAGGTTGGAAATGGCTTCACCCCAGCTGCTTGCCGCGAGAAAGCCATGCAGCTCCATGAGTAAAAGCGTT
GGGGAATTTTCATATTTATATCTACTGTCGCCAGATTCGGCCCTGCTTGGACCCTCTGATCTCCTTACTC
TCCATATTGGTTCAAATGTCGGGTCACCGATAGGGCTGGTGGTGCAGGCTTGTTGTAGGCACGGGAGGAT
GATCAGCATAACTCTGAGTCACTATAGGGACGGGTTGATGTAAGGTATTAAGTGATGTATGATAATTCAT
TTTAGCCCGGGGGAACATATGGCGCCGGCATTTGTTCGTTCGCAATGAACCGACACTAGCGTCCGCTCTC
GCAGTTTAGCACCGGCTGATCCCGGGCTGAACGCGGCCATTGCTCGGCCGGGGCATGTGTTCCTTATCTA
CGGCAGACCGCAGATGACCACTGGAGCAGATTATAGACCCTAAGCCCTAAGCCGGACACCCAATCGAGTA
GGTCTGCGGACCAGGTCACTGCGGGCAGCCGGAGAAGCTCCGCAACCAATCAATCCCCGGCGCTGACTAA
GGGCAGGCGACCACGGGCCGAAGCGGCTTCAAACTCACCTCAACCTCCAAACTCCCTCATCTCCAAACGT
CCTTGCCTTGTCTGCCGTCATTGCAACCCACCCACCAGGACACATGAGCAGCAAGTCCCAGCTCACCTAC
ACTGCCCGTGCCAGCAAGCATCCCAATGCTCTGGCGAAGAGGCTGTTCGAGATTGCCGAGGCCAAGAAAA
CCAATGTGACTGTCTCGGCTGACGTTACCACCACTAAGGAGCTACTAGATCTTGCTGACCGTCTCGGTCC
CTACATTGCCGTGATCAAAACCCACATCGATATCCTCTCTGATTTCAGCAACGAGACTATTGAGGGACTT
AAGGCTCTCGCGCAGAAGCACAACTTTCTCATCTTCGAGGACCGCAAGTTCATTGACATCGGCAACACGG
TCCAGAAGCAATACCACGGCGGTACCCTCCGTATCTCGGAATGGGCCCACATCATCAACTGCAGCATTCT
CCCTGGTGAGGGTATCGTCGAGGCTCTCGCTCAGACGGCGTCTGCACCGGACTTCGCCTACGGCCCCGAA
CGCGGTCTGTTGATCTTGGCAGAGATGACCTCTAAGGGCTCCTTGGCTACCGGCCAGTACACTACTTCCT
CGGTCGATTATGCCCGGAAATACAAGAACTTCGTTATGGGATTCGTGTCGACGCGCGCGTTGGGTGAGGT
GCAGTCGGAAGTCAGCTCTCCTTCGGATGAGGAGGACTTTGTGGTTTTCACGACTGGTGTGAACATTAAC
CTCCAAGTCGCAATTGACCTACGCTTATGCTGCAGACGCGTTACGTATCGGATCCAGAATTCGTGATATC
TGAATTCGTCGACAAGCTTATTTTTTGTATACTGTTTTGTGATAGCACGAAGTTTTTCCACGGTATCTTG
TTAAAAATATATATTTGTGGCGGGCTTACCTACATCAAATTAATAAGAGACTAATTATAAACTAAACACA
CAAGCAAGCTACTTTAGGGTAAAAGTTTATAAATGCTTTTGACGTATAAACGTTGCTTGTATTTATTATT
ACAATTAAAGGTGGATAGAAAACCTAGAGACTAGTTAGAAACTAATCTCAGGTTTGCGTTAAACTAAATC
AGAGCCCGAGAGGTTAACAGAACCTAGAAGGGGACTAGATATCCGGGTAGGGAAACAAAAAAAAAAAACA
AGACAGCCACATATTAGGGAGACTAGTTAGAAGCTAGTTCCAGGACTAGGAAAATAAAAGACAATGATAC
CACAGTCTAGTTGACAACTAGATAGATTCTAGATTGAGGCCAAAGTCTCTGAGATCCAGGTTAGTTGCAA
CTAATACTAGTTAGTATCTAGTCTCCTATAACTCTGAAGCTAGAATAACTTACTACTATTATCCTCACCA
CTGTTCAGCTGCGCAAACGGAGTGATTGCAAGGTGTTCAGAGACTAGTTATTGACTAGTCAGTGACTAGC
AATAACTAACAAGGTATTAACCTACCATGTCTGCCATCACCCTGCACTTCCTCGGGCTCAGCAGCCTTTT
CCTCCTCATTTTCATGCTCATTTTCCTTGTTTAAGACTGTGACTAGTCAAAGACTAGTCCAGAACCACAA
AGGAGAAATGTCTTACCACTTTCTTCATTGCTTGTCTCTTTTGCATTATCCATGTCTGCAACTAGTTAGA
GTCTAGTTAGTGACTAGTCCGACGAGGACTTGCTTGTCTCCGGATTGTTGGAGGAACTCTCCAGGGCCTC
AAGATCCACAACAGAGCCTTCTAGATGACTGGTCAATAACTAGTTGGTCTTTGTCTGAGTCTGACTGACT
TACGAGGTTGCATACTCGCTCCCTTTGCCTCGTCAATCGATGAGAAAAAGCGCCAAAACTCGCAATATGG
CTTTGAACCACACGGTGCTGAGACTAGTTAGAATCTAGTCCCAAACTAGCTTGGATAGCTTACCTTTGCC
CTTTGCGTTGCGACAGGTCTTGCAGGGTATGGTTCCTTTCTCACCAGCTGATTTAGCTGCCTTGCTACCC
TCACGGCGGATCTGCATAAAGAGTGGCTAGAGGTTATAAATTAGCACTGATCCTAGGTACGGGGCTGAAT
GTAACTTGCCTTTCCTTTCTCATCGCGCGGCAAGACAGGCTTGCTCAAATTCCTACCAGTCACAGGGGTA
TGCACGGCGTACGGACCACTTGAACTAGTCACAGATTAGTTAGCAACTAGTCTGCATTGAATGGCTGTAC
TTACGGGCCCTCGCCATTGTCCTGATCATTTCCAGCTTCACCCTCGTTGCTGCAAAGTAGTTAGTGACTA
GTCAAGGACTAGTTGAAATGGGAGAAGAAACTCACGAATTCTCGACACCCTTAGTATTGTGGTCCTTGGA
CTTGGTGCTGCTATATATTAGCTAATACACTAGTTAGACTCACAGAAACTTACGCAGCTCGCTTGCGCTT
CTTGGTAGGAGTCGGGGTTGGGAGAACAGTGCCTTCAAACAAGCCTTCATACCATGCTACTTGACTAGTC
AGGGACTAGTCACCAAGTAATCTAGATAGGACTTGCCTTTGGCCTCCATCAGTTCCTTCATAGTGGGAGG
TCCATTGTGCAATGTAAACTCCATGCCGTGGGAGTTCTTGTCCTTCAAGTGCTTGACCAATATGTTTCTG
TTGGCAGAGGGAACCTGTCAACTAGTTAATAACTAGTCAGAAACTAGTATAGCAGTAGACTCACTGTACG
CTTGAGGCATCCCTTCACTCGGCAGTAGACTTCATATGGATGGATATCAGGCACGCCATTGTCGTCCTGT
GGACTAGTCAGTAACTAGGCTTAAAGCTAGTCGGGTCGGCTTACTATCTTGAAATCCGGCAGCGTAAGCT
CCCCGTCCTTAACTGCCTCGAGATAGTGACAGTACTCTGGGGACTTTCGGAGATCGTTATCGCGAATGCT
CGGCATACTAATCGTTGACTAGTCTTGGACTAGTCCCGAGCAAAAAGGATTGGAGGAGGAGGAGGAAGGT
GAGAGTGAGACAAAGAGCGAAATAAGAGCTTCAAAGGCTATCTCTAAGCAGTATGAAGGTTAAGTATCTA
GTTCTTGACTAGATTTAAAAGAGATTTCGACTAGTTATGTACCTGGAGTTTGGATATAGGAATGTGTTGT
GGTAACGAAATGTAAGGGGGAGGAAAGAAAAAGTCGGTCAAGAGGTAACTCTAAGTCGGCCATTCCTTTT
TGGGAGGCGCTAACCATAAACGGCATGGTCGACTTAGAGTTAGCTCAGGGAATTTAGGGAGTTATCTGCG
ACCACCGAGGAACGGCGGAATGCCAAAGAATCCCGATGGAGCTCTAGCTGGCGGTTGACAACCCCACCTT
TTGGCGTTTCTGCGGCGTTGCAGGCGGGACTGGATACTTCGTAGAACCAGAAAGGCAAGGCAGAACGCGC
TCAGCAAGAGTGTTGGAAGTGATAGCATGATGTGCCTTGTTAACTAGGTCAAAATCTGCAGTATGCTTGA
TGTTATCCAAAGTGTGAGAGAGGAAGGTCCAAACATACACGATTGGGAGAGGGCCTAGGTATAAGAGTTT
TTGAGTAGAACGCATGTGAGCCCAGCCATCTCGAGGAGATTAAACACGGGCCGGCATTTGATGGCTATGT
TAGTACCCCAATGGAAAGCCTGAGAGTCCAGTGGCGCTAATTGGAGACCACCGGTGCCGCTACAGGGCGC
GTCAGGTGGCACTTTTCGGGGAAATGTGCGCGGAACCCCTATTTGTTTATTTTTCTAAATACATTCAAAT
ATGTATCCGCTCATGAGACAATAACCCTGATAAATGCTTCAATAATATTGAAAAAGGAAGAGTATGAGTA
TTCAACATTTCCGTGTCGCCCTTATTCCCTTTTTTGCGGCATTTTGCCTTCCTGTTTTTGCTCACCCAGA
AACGCTGGTGAAAGTAAAAGATGCTGAAGATCAGTTGGGTGCACGAGTGGGTTACATCGAACTGGATCTC
AACAGCGGTAAGATCCTTGAGAGTTTTCGCCCCGAAGAACGTTTTCCAATGATGAGCACTTTTAAAGTTC
TGCTATGTGGCGCGGTATTATCCCGTATTGACGCCGGGCAAGAGCAACTCGGTCGCCGCATACACTATTC
TCAGAATGACTTGGTTGAGTACTCACCAGTCACAGAAAAGCATCTTACGGATGGCATGACAGTAAGAGAA
TTATGCAGTGCTGCCATAACCATGAGTGATAACACTGCGGCCAACTTACTTCTGACAACGATCGGAGGAC
CGAAGGAGCTAACCGCTTTTTTGCACAACATGGGGGATCATGTAACTCGCCTTGATCGTTGGGAACCGGA
GCTGAATGAAGCCATACCAAACGACGAGCGTGACACCACGATGCCTGTAGCAATGGCAACAACGTTGCGC
AAACTATTAACTGGCGAACTACTTACTCTAGCTTCCCGGCAACAATTAATAGACTGGATGGAGGCGGATA
AAGTTGCAGGACCACTTCTGCGCTCGGCCCTTCCGGCTGGCTGGTTTATTGCTGATAAATCTGGAGCCGG
TGAGCGTGGCTCTCGCGGTATCATTGCAGCACTGGGGCCAGATGGTAAGCCCTCCCGTATCGTAGTTATC
TACACGACGGGGAGTCAGGCAACTATGGATGAACGAAATAGACAGATCGCTGAGATAGGTGCCTCACTGA
TTAAGCATTGGTAACTGTCAGACCAAGTTTACTCATATATACTTTAGATTGATTTAAAACTTCATTTTTA
ATTTAAAAGGATCTAGGTGAAGATCCTTTTTGATAATCTCATGAACAATAAAACTGTCTGCTTACATAAA
CAGTAATACAAGGGGTGTAGATCTCATGACCAAAATCCCTTAACGTGAGTTTTCGTTCCACTGAGCGTCA
GACCCCGTAGAAAAGATCAAAGGATCTTCTTGAGATCCTTTTTTTCTGCGCGTAATCTGCTGCTTGCAAA
CAAAAAAACCACCGCTACCAGCGGTGGTTTGTTTGCCGGATCAAGAGCTACCAACTCTTTTTCCGAAGGT
AACTGGCTTCAGCAGAGCGCAGATACCAAATACTGTCCTTCTAGTGTAGCCGTAGTTAGGCCACCACTTC
AAGAACTCTGTAGCACCGCCTACATACCTCGCTCTGCTAATCCTGTTACCAGTGGCTGCTGCCAGTGGCG
ATAAGTCGTGTCTTACCGGGTTGGACTCAAGACGATAGTTACCGGATAAGGCGCAGCGGTCGGGCTGAAC
Features (pLannotate 1.2.2; 7 found; start..end, strand, type, name):
    451..543     +  CDS            lacI (fragment): lac repressor; lacI; The lac repressor binds to the lac operator to inhibit transcription in E. coli. This inhibition can be relieved by adding lactose or isopropyl-β-D-thiogalactopyranoside (IPTG).
   1946..2590    +  CDS            URA3 (fragment): PYRF_YEAST - Experimental evidence at protein level: Swiss-Prot protein existence level 1. From Saccharomyces cerevisiae (strain ATCC 204508 / S288c) (Baker's yeast).
   2675..5494    -  rep_origin     AMA1 (fragment): replication origin from Aspergillus nidulans (Aleksenko and Clutterbuck, 1996)
   5516..5532    -  rep_origin     f1 ori (fragment): f1 bacteriophage origin of replication; arrow indicates direction of (+) strand synthesis
   5559..5663    +  promoter       AmpR promoter: bla
   5664..6524    +  CDS            AmpR: β-lactamase; bla; confers resistance to ampicillin, carbenicillin, and related antibiotics
   6750..268     +  rep_origin     ori (across the origin): high-copy-number ColE1/pMB1/pBR322/pUC origin of replication
