>Addgene plasmid #90286 | pMST1212_BB2_E_BC_pcoxA:pyrGtrunc_AMA1_2.8 | addgene full sequence | sequence record 181724 | Addgene NGS Result
GGGGGGTTCGTGCACACAGCCCAGCTTGGAGCGAACGACCTACACCGAACTGAGATACCTACAGCGTGAG
CTATGAGAAAGCGCCACGCTTCCCGAAGGGAGAAAGGCGGACAGGTATCCGGTAAGCGGCAGGGTCGGAA
CAGGAGAGCGCACGAGGGAGCTTCCAGGGGGAAACGCCTGGTATCTTTATAGTCCTGTCGGGTTTCGCCA
CCTCTGACTTGAGCGTCGATTTTTGTGATGCTCGTCAGGGGGGCGGAGCCTATGGAAAAACGCCAGCAAC
GCGGCCTTTTTACGGTTCCTGGCCTTTTGCTGGCCTTTTGCTCACATGTTCTTTCCTGCGTTATCCCCTG
ATTCTGTGGATAACCGTATTACCGCCTTTGAGTGAGCTGATACCGCTCGCCGCAGCCGAACGACCGAGCG
CAGCGAGTCAGTGAGCGAGGAAGCGGAAGAGCGCCCAATACGCAAACCGCCTCTCCCCGCGCGTTGGCCG
ATTCATTAATGCAGCTGGCACGACAGGTTTCCCGACTGGAAAGCGGGCAGTGAGCGCAACACTAGTCGCA
AAAAACCCCGCCCCTGACAGGGCGGGGTTTTTTCGCGGTCTCCCCGGGGAGACGGGCACAAGGTTCATGA
ACCGAAGAGGATGGGAACCCCGACCATGGCCTGCGGCCGCAGCTATCAGTCCTCTCAGCTGACGCCCCTC
ACGAACCCTCGCACTCTCCCGAAATGCTCTTCGGTGTCCATGGCGCATCATCTCAGCAGCATCCCATGTC
AAACCATGGCTTTGGGCCCACGGACTCTGTGGCCCTGCCGCAACATCACCATCACCATCGACTCCCGCCC
CATGCAGCGCTGCGCGCCCCAGGGCGTCATGGAGTGAATGTGGAATCTCCTCCTTTGCCCTCGGGCCCGC
CGAGTGTGGTGGGCCAGCCTGGAATGCCTGATCCAGCCCCCAGGCCTCGAGGACCAAAACTGAAGTTTAC
TCCCGAAGAGGACGCTCTACTGGTGGAGTTGAAGGAAAACAAGAACTTGACGTGGAAGCAAATTGCAGAC
TTCTTCCCGGGCCGAACGAGCGGTACCTTGCAAGTCCGATACTGCACCAAGCTGAAGGCTAAGGATGTAG
CTTGGAGTGACGAAATGGTTCGATTTGCTCCTGATGTATTTCTACGCCTGTCTCACACATGCTAATGAAG
GGAATAGGTACAAAGGCTGCAGCGGGCAATGCACGAGTACGAGAACGATCGGTGGCGCATCATTGCAGGG
AAGGTTGGAAATGGCTTCACCCCAGCTGCTTGCCGCGAGAAAGCCATGCAGCTCCATGAGTAAAAGCGTT
GGGGAATTTTCATATTTATATCTACTGTCGCCAGATTCGGCCCTGCTTGGACCCTCTGATCTCCTTACTC
TCCATATTGGTTCAAATGTCGGGTCACCGATAGGGCTGGTGGTGCAGGCTTGTTGTAGGCACGGGAGGAT
GATCAGCATAACTCTGAGTCACTATAGGGACGGGTTGATGTAAGGTATTAAGTGATGTATGATAATTCAT
TTTAGCCCGGGGGAACATATGGCGCCGGCATTTGTTCGTTCGCAATGAACCGACACTAGCGTCCGCTCTC
GCAGTTTAGCACCGGCTGATCCCGGGCTGAACGCGGCCATTGCTCGGCCGGGGCATGTGTTCCTTATCTA
CGGCAGACCGCAGATGACCACTGGAGCAGATTATAGACCCTAAGCCCTAAGCCGGACACCCAATCGAGTA
GGTCTGCGGACCAGGTCACTGCGGGCAGCCGGAGAAGCTCCGCAACCAATCAATCCCCGGCGCTGACTAA
GGGCAGGCGACCACGGGCCGAAGCGGCTTCAAACTCACCTCAACCTCCAAACTCCCTCATCTCCAAACGT
CCTTGCCTTGTCTGCCGTCATTGCAACCCACCCACCAGGACACATGAGCAGCAAGTCCCAGCTCACCTAC
ACTGCCCGTGCCAGCAAGCATCCCAATGCTCTGGCGAAGAGGCTGTTCGAGATTGCCGAGGCCAAGAAAA
CCAATGTGACTGTCTCGGCTGACGTTACCACCACTAAGGAGCTACTAGATCTTGCTGACCGTCTCGGTCC
CTACATTGCCGTGATCAAAACCCACATCGATATCCTCTCTGATTTCAGCAACGAGACTATTGAGGGACTT
AAGGCTCTCGCGCAGAAGCACAACTTTCTCATCTTCGAGGACCGCAAGTTCATTGACATCGGCAACACGG
TCCAGAAGCAATACCACGGCGGTACCCTCCGTATCTCGGAATGGGCCCACATCATCAACTGCAGCATTCT
CCCTGGTGAGGGTATCGTCGAGGCTCTCGCTCAGACGGCGTCTGCACCGGACTTCGCCTACGGCCCCGAA
CGCGGTCTGTTGATCTTGGCAGAGATGACCTCTAAGGGCTCCTTGGCTACCGGCCAGTACACTACTTCCT
CGGTCGATTATGCCCGGAAATACAAGAACTTCGTTATGGGATTCGTGTCGACGCGCGCGTTGGGTGAGGT
GCAGTCGGAAGTCAGCTCTCCTTCGGATGAGGAGGACTTTGTGGTTTTCACGACTGGTGTGAACATTAAC
CTCCAAGTCGCAATTGACCTACGCTTATGCTGCAGACGCGTTACGTATCGGATCCAGAATTCGTGATATC
TGAATTCGTCGACAAGCTTATTTTTTGTATACTGTTTTGTGATAGCACGAAGTTTTTCCACGGTATCTTG
TTAAAAATATATATTTGTGGCGGGCTTACCTACATCAAATTAATAAGAGACTAATTATAAACTAAACACA
CAAGCAAGCTACTTTAGGGTAAAAGTTTATAAATGCTTTTGACGTATAAACGTTGCTTGTATTTATTATT
ACAATTAAAGGTGGATAGAAAACCTAGAGACTAGTTAGAAACTAATCTCAGGTTTGCGTTAAACTAAATC
AGAGCCCGAGAGGTTAACAGAACCTAGAAGGGGACTAGATATCCGGGTAGGGAAACAAAAAAAAAAAACA
AGACAGCCACATATTAGGGAGACTAGTTAGAAGCTAGTTCCAGGACTAGGAAAATAAAAGACAATGATAC
CACAGTCTAGTTGACAACTAGATAGATTCTAGATTGAGGCCAAAGTCTCTGAGATCCAGGTTAGTTGCAA
CTAATACTAGTTAGTATCTAGTCTCCTATAACTCTGAAGCTAGAATAACTTACTACTATTATCCTCACCA
CTGTTCAGCTGCGCAAACGGAGTGATTGCAAGGTGTTCAGAGACTAGTTATTGACTAGTCAGTGACTAGC
AATAACTAACAAGGTATTAACCTACCATGTCTGCCATCACCCTGCACTTCCTCGGGCTCAGCAGCCTTTT
CCTCCTCATTTTCATGCTCATTTTCCTTGTTTAAGACTGTGACTAGTCAAAGACTAGTCCAGAACCACAA
AGGAGAAATGTCTTACCACTTTCTTCATTGCTTGTCTCTTTTGCATTATCCATGTCTGCAACTAGTTAGA
GTCTAGTTAGTGACTAGTCCGACGAGGACTTGCTTGTCTCCGGATTGTTGGAGGAACTCTCCAGGGCCTC
AAGATCCACAACAGAGCCTTCTAGATGACTGGTCAATAACTAGTTGGTCTTTGTCTGAGTCTGACTTACG
AGGTTGCATACTCGCTCCCTTTGCCTCGTCAATCGATGAGAAAAAGCGCCAAAACTCGCAATATGGCTTT
GAACCACACGGTGCTGAGACTAGTTAGAATCTAGTCCCAAACTAGCTTGGATAGCTTACCTTTGCCCTTT
GCGTTGCGACAGGTCTTGCAGGGTATGGTTCCTTTCTCACCAGCTGATTTAGCTGCCTTGCTACCCTCAC
GGCGGATCTGCATAAAGAGTGGCTAGAGGTTATAAATTAGCACTGATCCTAGGTACGGGGCTGAATGTAA
CTTGCCTTTCCTTTCTCATCGCGCGGCAAGACAGGCTTGCTCAAATTCCTACCAGTCACAGGGGTATGCA
CGGCGTACGGACCACTTGAACTAGTCACAGATTAGTTAGCAACTAGTCTGCATTGAATGGCTGTACTTAC
GGGCCCTCGCCATTGTCCTGATCATTTCCAGCTTCACCCTCGTTGCTGCAAAGTAGTTAGTGACTAGTCA
AGGACTAGTTGAAATGGGAGAAGAAACTCACGAATTCTCGACACCCTTAGTATTGTGGTCCTTGGACTTG
GTGCTGCTATATATTAGCTAATACACTAGTTAGACTCACAGAAACTTACGCAGCTCGCTTGCGCTTCTTG
GTAGGAGTCGGGGTTGGGAGAACAGTGCCTTCAAACAAGCCTTCATACCATGCTACTTGACTAGTCAGGG
ACTAGTCACCAAGTAATCTAGATAGGACTTGCCTTTGGCCTCCATCAGTTCCTTCATAGTGGGAGGTCCA
TTGTGCAATGTAAACTCCATGCCGTGGGAGTTCTTGTCCTTCAAGTGCTTGACCAATATGTTTCTGTTGG
CAGAGGGAACCTGTCAACTAGTTAATAACTAGTCAGAAACTAGTATAGCAGTAGACTCACTGTACGCTTG
AGGCATCCCTTCACTCGGCAGTAGACTTCATATGGATGGATATCAGGCACGCCATTGTCGTCCTGTGGAC
TAGTCAGTAACTAGGCTTAAAGCTAGTCGGGTCGGCTTACTATCTTGAAATCCGGCAGCGTAAGCTCCCC
GTCCTTAACTGCCTCGAGATAGTGACAGTACTCTGGGGACTTTCGGAGATCGTTATCGCGAATGCTCGGC
ATACTAATCGTTGACTAGTCTTGGACTAGTCCCGAGCAAAAAGGATTGGAGGAGGAGGAGGAAGGTGAGA
GTGAGACAAAGAGCGAAATAAGAGCTTCAAAGGCTATCTCTAAGCAGTATGAAGGTTAAGTATCTAGTTC
TTGACTAGATTTAAAAGAGATTTCGACTAGTTATGTACCTGGAGTTTGGATATAGGAATGTGTTGTGGTA
ACGAAATGTAAGGGGGAGGAAAGAAAAAGTCGGTCAAGAGGTAACTCTAAGTCGGCCATTCCTTTTTGGG
AGGCGCTAACCATAAACGGCATGGTCGACTTAGAGTTAGCTCAGGGAATTTAGGGAGTTATCTGCGACCA
CCGAGGAACGGCGGAATGCCAAAGAATCCCGATGGAGCTCTAGCTGGCGGTTGACAACCCCACCTTTTGG
CGTTTCTGCGGCGTTGCAGGCGGGACTGGATACTTCGTAGAACCAGAAAGGCAAGGCAGAACGCGCTCAG
CAAGAGTGTTGGAAGTGATAGCATGATGTGCCTTGTTAACTAGGTCAAAATCTGCAGTATGCTTGATGTT
ATCCAAAGTGTGAGAGAGGAAGGTCCAAACATACACGATTGGGAGAGGGCCTAGGTATAAGAGTTTTTGA
GTAGAACGCATGTGAGCCCAGCCATCTCGAGGAGATTAAACACGGGCCGGCATTTGATGGCTATGTTAGT
ACCCCAATGGAAAGCCTGAGAGTCCAGTGGCGCTAATTGGAGACCACCGGTGCCGCTACAGGGCGCGTCA
GGTGGCACTTTTCGGGGAAATGTGCGCGGAACCCCTATTTGTTTATTTTTCTAAATACATTCAAATATGT
ATCCGCTCATGAGACAATAACCCTGATAAATGCTTCAATAATATTGAAAAAGGAAGAGTATGAGTATTCA
ACATTTCCGTGTCGCCCTTATTCCCTTTTTTGCGGCATTTTGCCTTCCTGTTTTTGCTCACCCAGAAACG
CTGGTGAAAGTAAAAGATGCTGAAGATCAGTTGGGTGCACGAGTGGGTTACATCGAACTGGATCTCAACA
GCGGTAAGATCCTTGAGAGTTTTCGCCCCGAAGAACGTTTTCCAATGATGAGCACTTTTAAAGTTCTGCT
ATGTGGCGCGGTATTATCCCGTATTGACGCCGGGCAAGAGCAACTCGGTCGCCGCATACACTATTCTCAG
AATGACTTGGTTGAGTACTCACCAGTCACAGAAAAGCATCTTACGGATGGCATGACAGTAAGAGAATTAT
GCAGTGCTGCCATAACCATGAGTGATAACACTGCGGCCAACTTACTTCTGACAACGATCGGAGGACCGAA
GGAGCTAACCGCTTTTTTGCACAACATGGGGGATCATGTAACTCGCCTTGATCGTTGGGAACCGGAGCTG
AATGAAGCCATACCAAACGACGAGCGTGACACCACGATGCCTGTAGCAATGGCAACAACGTTGCGCAAAC
TATTAACTGGCGAACTACTTACTCTAGCTTCCCGGCAACAATTAATAGACTGGATGGAGGCGGATAAAGT
TGCAGGACCACTTCTGCGCTCGGCCCTTCCGGCTGGCTGGTTTATTGCTGATAAATCTGGAGCCGGTGAG
CGTGGCTCTCGCGGTATCATTGCAGCACTGGGGCCAGATGGTAAGCCCTCCCGTATCGTAGTTATCTACA
CGACGGGGAGTCAGGCAACTATGGATGAACGAAATAGACAGATCGCTGAGATAGGTGCCTCACTGATTAA
GCATTGGTAACTGTCAGACCAAGTTTACTCATATATACTTTAGATTGATTTAAAACTTCATTTTTAATTT
AAAAGGATCTAGGTGAAGATCCTTTTTGATAATCTCATGAACAATAAAACTGTCTGCTTACATAAACAGT
AATACAAGGGGTGTAGATCTCATGACCAAAATCCCTTAACGTGAGTTTTCGTTCCACTGAGCGTCAGACC
CCGTAGAAAAGATCAAAGGATCTTCTTGAGATCCTTTTTTTCTGCGCGTAATCTGCTGCTTGCAAACAAA
AAAACCACCGCTACCAGCGGTGGTTTGTTTGCCGGATCAAGAGCTACCAACTCTTTTTCCGAAGGTAACT
GGCTTCAGCAGAGCGCAGATACCAAATACTGTTCTTCTAGTGTAGCCGTAGTTAGGCCACCACTTCAAGA
ACTCTGTAGCACCGCCTACATACCTCGCTCTGCTAATCCTGTTACCAGTGGCTGCTGCCAGTGGCGATAA
GTCGTGTCTTACCGGGTTGGACTCAAGACGATAGTTACCGGATAAGGCGCAGCGGTCGGGCTGAAC
Features (pLannotate 1.2.2; 7 found; start..end, strand, type, name):
    451..543     +  CDS            lacI (fragment): lac repressor; lacI; The lac repressor binds to the lac operator to inhibit transcription in E. coli. This inhibition can be relieved by adding lactose or isopropyl-β-D-thiogalactopyranoside (IPTG).
   1946..2590    +  CDS            URA3 (fragment): PYRF_YEAST - Experimental evidence at protein level: Swiss-Prot protein existence level 1. From Saccharomyces cerevisiae (strain ATCC 204508 / S288c) (Baker's yeast).
   2675..5490    -  rep_origin     AMA1 (fragment): replication origin from Aspergillus nidulans (Aleksenko and Clutterbuck, 1996)
   5512..5528    -  rep_origin     f1 ori (fragment): f1 bacteriophage origin of replication; arrow indicates direction of (+) strand synthesis
   5555..5659    +  promoter       AmpR promoter: bla
   5660..6520    +  CDS            AmpR: β-lactamase; bla; confers resistance to ampicillin, carbenicillin, and related antibiotics
   6746..268     +  rep_origin     ori (across the origin): high-copy-number ColE1/pMB1/pBR322/pUC origin of replication
