[The description below was written by a language model from this plasmid's Addgene catalogue record and pLannotate feature annotations shown in this document.]
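Description:
pMST1212_BB2_E_BC_pcoxA:pyrGtrunc_AMA1_2.8 is a roughly 7.07 kb "backbone 2" (BB2) recipient plasmid from a modular cloning toolkit for metabolic pathway construction and gene integration in Aspergillus niger. It is catalogued as a bacterial expression vector, but it functions as an E. coli shuttle and assembly plasmid. It is built on the BB2_L_BC_syn_BbsI backbone and propagated through a high-copy ColE1/pUC-type origin, with selection by ampicillin resistance (bla under its own promoter). The short lacI and f1 ori fragments in the annotation appear to be non-functional backbone remnants.

The fungal payload is a truncated A. niger pyrG gene, which encodes orotidine-5'-phosphate decarboxylase. The record describes it as a 679 bp piece from the 5' region. The annotation software labels this region as a fragment of yeast URA3, reflecting homology to the yeast orthologue rather than a yeast origin. The plasmid name indicates that the fragment is placed behind a coxA promoter, although that promoter is not annotated in either feature table. Because the marker is incomplete, it serves as one half of a split-marker scheme. Uridine prototrophy should be restored only when homologous recombination joins it to the complementary pyrG portion, which selects for correct integration; the record does not say where that portion resides. An approximately 2.8 kb fragment of the Aspergillus nidulans AMA1 replicator is also present. This element normally supports autonomous plasmid replication in filamentous fungi, but its specific role here is not stated.

The "BC" linker designation marks the version intended to receive a single expression cassette. The depositor and sequencing-derived records differ by only four nucleotides, within the AMA1 region, and give the same feature layout.
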