Addgene plasmid #90286: pMST1212_BB2_E_BC_pcoxA:pyrGtrunc_AMA1_2.8
Purpose: BB2 with split pyrG marker for homologous integration with linker BC (for 1 expression cassette)
Depositing lab: Michael Sauer. Depositing organization: Universitaet fur Bodenkultur Wien (BOKU-WIEN). Publication: An efficient tool for metabolic pathway construction and gene integration for Aspergillus niger. Sarkari P, Marx H, Blumhoff ML, Mattanovich D, Sauer M, Steiger MG. Bioresour Technol. 2017 May 4. pii: S0960-8524(17)30643-0. doi: 10.1016/j.biortech.2017.05.004. PubMed 28533066.
Backbone
  Vector backbone: BB2_L_BC_syn_BbsI
  Backbone size w/o insert (bp): 2215
  Total vector size (bp): 7070
  Vector type: Bacterial Expression
Growth in bacteria
  Bacterial resistance: Ampicillin, 100 μg/mL
  Growth temperature: 37°C
  Growth strain: DH5alpha
  Copy number: Unknown
Gene/Insert
  Gene/Insert name: pyrGtrunc
  Species: A .niger
  Insert size (bp): 679
  Mutation: truncated version of pyrG gene (sequence is from 5' region)
  Cloning method: Unknown
  Sequencing primers: 5′ CATTAATGCAGCTGGCAC; 3′ GGTTATTGTCTCATGAGCGG
Terms and licenses: Academic/Nonprofit Terms; Industry Terms: Not Available to Industry
How to cite: pMST1212_BB2_E_BC_pcoxA:pyrGtrunc_AMA1_2.8 was a gift from Michael Sauer (Addgene plasmid # 90286 ; http://n2t.net/addgene:90286 ; RRID:Addgene_90286)
